>Addgene plasmid #87266 | pRS414 Hsh155 E291D | addgene full sequence | sequence record 182532 | Addgene NGS Result
TCGCGCGTTTCGGTGATGACGGTGAAAACCTCTGACACATGCAGCTCCCGGAGACGGTCACAGCTTGTCT
GTAAGCGGATGCCGGGAGCAGACAAGCCCGTCAGGGCGCGTCAGCGGGTGTTGGCGGGTGTCGGGGCTGG
CTTAACTATGCGGCATCAGAGCAGATTGTACTGAGAGTGCACCATAGATCACGACATTACTATATATATA
ATATAGGAAGCATTTAATAGAACAGCATCGTAATATATGTGTACTTTGCAGTTATGACGCCAGATGGCAG
TAGTGGAAGATATTCTTTATTGAAAAATAGCTTGTCACCTTACGTACAATCTTGATCCGGAGCTTTTCTT
TTTTTGCCGATTAAGAATTAATTCGGTCGAAAAAAGAAAAGGAGAGGGCCAAGAGGGAGGGCATTGGTGA
CTATTGAGCACGTGAGTATACGTGATTAAGCACACAAAGGCAGCTTGGAGTATGTCTGTTATTAATTTCA
CAGGTAGTTCTGGTCCATTGGTGAAAGTTTGCGGCTTGCAGAGCACAGAGGCCGCAGAATGTGCTCTAGA
TTCCGATGCTGACTTGCTGGGTATTATATGTGTGCCCAATAGAAAGAGAACAATTGACCCGGTTATTGCA
AGGAAAATTTCAAGTCTTGTAAAAGCATATAAAAATAGTTCAGGCACTCCGAAATACTTGGTTGGCGTGT
TTCGTAATCAACCTAAGGAGGATGTTTTGGCTCTGGTCAATGATTACGGCATTGATATCGTCCAACTGCA
TGGAGATGAGTCGTGGCAAGAATACCAAGAGTTCCTCGGTTTGCCAGTTATTAAAAGACTCGTATTTCCA
AAAGACTGCAACATACTACTCAGTGCAGCTTCACAGAAACCTCATTCGTTTATTCCCTTGTTTGATTCAG
AAGCAGGTGGGACAGGTGAACTTTTGGATTGGAACTCGATTTCTGACTGGGTTGGAAGGCAAGAGAGCCC
CGAAAGCTTACATTTTATGTTAGCTGGTGGACTGACGCCAGAAAATGTTGGTGATGCGCTTAGATTAAAT
GGCGTTATTGGTGTTGATGTAAGCGGAGGTGTGGAGACAAATGGTGTAAAAGACTCTAACAAAATAGCAA
ATTTCGTCAAAAATGCTAAGAAATAGGTTATTACTGAGTAGTATTTATTTAAGTATTGTTTGTGCACTTG
CCGATCTATGCGGTGTGAAATACCGCACAGATGCGTAAGGAGAAAATACCGCATCAGGAAATTGTAAGCG
TTAATATTTTGTTAAAATTCGCGTTAAATTTTTGTTAAATCAGCTCATTTTTTAACCAATAGGCCGAAAT
CGGCAAAATCCCTTATAAATCAAAAGAATAGACCGAGATAGGGT
[37 nt withheld, positions 1375-1411]
AAAGAACGTGGACTCCAACGTCAAAGG
[49 nt withheld, positions 1439-1487]
T
[91 nt withheld, positions 1489-1579]
G
[124 nt withheld, positions 1581-1704]
CCATTCGCCATTCAGGCTGCGCAACTGTTGGGAAGGGCGATCGGTGCGGGCCTCTTCGCTATTACGCCAG
CTGGCGAAAGGGGGATGTGCTGCAAGGCGATTAAGTTGGGTAACGCCAGGGTTTTCCCAGTCACGACGTT
GTAAAACGACGGCCAGTGAGCGCGCGTAATACGACTCACTATAGGGCGAATTGGGTACCGGGCCCCCCCC
TCGAGCATGTACTTTCCGCCTAACTACCATCACCTGTCTTTATTTATTCCGCTGACAGATATGCACAACC
AATTATCGTCTCTTGAAAGCTTTTTAGACGTGATTGCTGTTATTTGGCACGTTGTTAGTATTTAAGCTTA
TTCGGGTTTGCATTGATATTTGCCCGAGCAGAAATCTCCTTCTCGATGAGTTAGAACTGAAACATCTCTT
CAATTACTTATACATAATAAACATAGAAAGCCAGGACCTGTCATCATGAGTCATCCGATTCAATTTGTAA
ACGCTAATAATAGCGATAAGAGCCACCAATTAGGCGGTCAATATTCTATTCCTCAGGATTTGAGGGAAAA
CCTGCAGAAAGAAGCTGCACGTATTGGTGAGAACGAAAAAGATGTGCTACAGGAAAAAATGGAAACTAGG
ACAGTGCAAAATCGAGAGGATTCATACCACAAAAGAAGGTTTGATATGAAGTTTGAGCCGGATTCCGATA
CACAAACTGTTACGTCTTCAGAAAATACCCAAGACGCTGTCGTGCCAAGGAAAAGAAAATCTCGTTGGGA
TGTAAAAGGGTACGAGCCACCTGATGAATCTTCAACAGCGGTCAAAGAAAACTCTGATAGTGCTTTGGTT
AATGTAGAAGGAATCCATGATTTGATGTTTTTTAAACCTTCTGACCATAAATATTTCGCCGACGTTATAT
CCAAAAAACCCATAGATGAGTTAAATAAGGATGAAAAGAAAGAAAGAACCCTGTCGATGTTACTTCTGAA
AATAAAAAATGGCAATACAGCGAGTAGGAGGACTTCTATGCGGATTTTAACCGATAAAGCTGTTACATTT
GGTCCAGAAATGATATTTAACCGCTTATTGCCCATATTACTAGACAGAAGTTTGGAAGACCAGGAAAGAC
ATCTAATGATCAAGACCATAGATCGCGTCCTTTACCAGCTAGGAGATTTAACAAAACCTTACGTTCACAA
AATACTTGTAGTAGCTGCCCCATTGCTAATAGATGAAGATCCAATGGTTCGTTCAACAGGCCAGGAGATA
ATCACCAATCTGTCTACAGTCGCTGGCCTAAAAACCATTCTAACAGTAATGAGACCTGATATTGAGAATG
AGGATGACTATGTTAGAAATGTAACTTCAAGAGCGGCGGCTGTGGTGGCAAAAGCCCTTGGTGTTAATCA
ATTGCTTCCTTTCATCAATGCAGCATGCCACTCACGGAAGTCTTGGAAAGCAAGGCATACTGGCATAAAA
ATTGTGCAGCAAATAGGTATACTTTTGGGAATAGGTGTCTTGAATCATCTTACTGGGCTGATGAGTTGTA
TCAAAGACTGCCTAATGGATGATCACGTTCCGGTGCGAATTGTTACAGCACATACTTTATCAACACTAGC
AGAAAATTCTTATCCATATGGTATCGAAGTTTTCAACGTTGTACTGGAGCCATTATGGAAGGGTATAAGA
AGTCATCGTGGTAAAGTGCTATCTTCTTTTTTAAAAGCTGTTGGATCTATGATCCCATTGATGGACCCAG
AGTATGCCGGTTATTATACCACAGAAGCAATGAGAATAATTAGACGTGAATTCGACTCTCCCGATGATGA
AATGAAAAAGACCATTCTTTTAGTATTACAAAAATGTAGCGCTGTAGAATCCATAACGCCAAAATTTCTG
AGAGAAGAAATCGCGCCAGAATTCTTTCAAAAATTTTGGGTCAGACGAGTGGCATTGGATAGACCATTAA
ACAAAGTTGTTACATATACTACTGTTACATTAGCAAAGAAATTAGGTTGTTCTTATACCATTGATAAATT
ATTAACACCATTGAGAGATGAAGCTGAGCCGTTCAGAACAATGGCTGTCCATGCTGTTACTAGAACAGTA
AACTTATTAGGGACAGCAGATTTAGATGAGAGATTAGAAACGAGGCTTATTGATGCGCTCTTGATAGCAT
TTCAAGAACAAACAAATAGTGATTCTATAATCTTTAAAGGGTTTGGGGCAGTGACGGTGTCACTTGACAT
CCGTATGAAACCGTTTTTAGCACCCATTGTGAGTACGATTTTAAATCATTTAAAGCATAAAACTCCCTTG
GTTCGTCAACATGCAGCAGATCTATGTGCCATACTAATACCAGTCATCAAGAACTGTCACGAATTCGAAA
TGTTGAATAAATTGAACATTATATTGTATGAATCCTTAGGCGAAGTATATCCAGAGGTATTAGGTTCTAT
AATCAACGCTATGTACTGTATTACTAGCGTAATGGATTTGGATAAACTACAACCTCCTATTAATCAAATT
TTACCAACCTTAACTCCAATTTTAAGAAACAAGCATAGAAAAGTCGAAGTAAACACTATCAAATTTGTTG
GACTTATTGGTAAATTAGCACCTACCTATGCACCTCCTAAAGAATGGATGAGAATATGTTTTGAACTATT
AGAACTTTTGAAAAGTACAAATAAAGAAATAAGAAGATCAGCAAATGCCACGTTTGGATTCATTGCTGAA
GCAATTGGACCTCACGATGTTCTTGTTGCGTTATTGAACAATTTAAAGGTTCAAGAACGTCAGTTACGTG
TATGCACGGCTGTTGCTATCGGTATCGTTGCTAAAGTGTGTGGTCCTTACAACGTGCTGCCAGTAATCAT
GAATGAATACACAACACCAGAGACTAATGTTCAAAACGGTGTTCTCAAGGCCATGTCATTCATGTTTGAG
TACATTGGTAACATGTCTAAGGATTACATATACTTCATAACACCATTATTAGAAGATGCACTCACCGATA
GGGATTTAGTTCATCGTCAGACAGCGTCGAACGTAATAACCCACTTAGCTTTAAACTGTTCAGGTACAGG
TCACGAAGATGCCTTCATTCATTTAATGAATCTTCTAATACCCAATATTTTTGAAACTTCACCACATGCT
ATTATGCGTATTTTAGAAGGTTTGGAGGCACTGAGTCAAGCTCTTGGCCCTGGACTATTCATGAACTACA
TATGGGCAGGATTGTTCCATCCAGCGAAGAATGTAAGGAAAGCATTTTGGAGGGTGTATAATAACATGTA
CGTAATGTACCAGGACGCCATGGTACCTTTTTACCCCGTTACACCAGACAACAATGAAGAATATATAGAA
GAACTGGATTTAGTTCTGTGAATATATATAGAGCATATAAATAACCACAACTTGTAAGAATATTTTACTT
GACACACCTATATCATCACGTCACGATGCCTTCATAGATTATGATGAAATATAAACAGAACCTGCTATTG
GAAAAAAAAGGGCAGGAAAAAATTTTGTGAAAGTGAGTAAAAGAAAGATGAAGAGCGAGACATGGATAAT
AAGAAATAGATGTCACTAATGGACAATTGGAAGACTGATATGGAAAGTTACGATGAAGGAGGAGCTCCAG
CTTTTGTTCCCTTTAGTGAGGGTTAATTGCGCGCTTGGCGTAATCATGGTCATAGCTGTTTCCTGTGTGA
AATTGTTATCCGCTCACAATTCCACACAACATACGAGCCGGAAGCATAAAGTGTAAAGCCTGGGGTGCCT
AATGAGTGAGCTAACTCACATTAATTGCGTTGCGCTCACTGCCCGCTTTCCAGTCGGGAAACCTGTCGTG
CCAGCTGCATTAATGAATCGGCCAACGCGCGGGGAGAGGCGGTTTGCGTATTGGGCGCTCTTCCGCTTCC
TCGCTCACTGACTCGCTGCGCTCGGTCGTTCGGCTGCGGCGAGCGGTATCAGCTCACTCAAAGGCGGTAA
TACGGTTATCCACAGAATCAGGGGATAACGCAGGAAAGAACATGTGAGCAAAAGGCCAGCAAAAGGCCAG
GAACCGTAAAAAGGCCGCGTTGCTGGCGTTTTTCCATAGGCTCCGCCCCCCTGACGAGCATCACAAAAAT
CGACGCTCAAGTCAGAGGTGGCGAAACCCGACAGGACTATAAAGATACCAGGCGTTTCCCCCTGGAAGCT
CCCTCGTGCGCTCTCCTGTTCCGACCCTGCCGCTTACCGGATACCTGTCCGCCTTTCTCCCTTCGGGAAG
CGTGGCGCTTTCTCATAGCTCACGCTGTAGGTATCTCAGTTCGGTGTAGGTCGTTCGCTCCAAGCTGGGC
TGTGTGCACGAACCCCCCGTTCAGCCCGACCGCTGCGCCTTATCCGGTAACTATCGTCTTGAGTCCAACC
CGGTAAGACACGACTTATCGCCACTGGCAGCAGCCACTGGTAACAGGATTAGCAGAGCGAGGTATGTAGG
CGGTGCTACAGAGTTCTTGAAGTGGTGGCCTAACTACGGCTACACTAGAAGAACAGTATTTGGTATCTGC
GCTCTGCTGAAGCCAGTTACCTTCGGAAAAAGAGTTGGTAGCTCTTGATCCGGCAAACAAACCACCGCTG
GTAGCGGTGGTTTTTTTGTTTGCAAGCAGCAGATTACGCGCAGAAAAAAAGGATCTCAAGAAGATCCTTT
GATCTTTTCTACGGGGTCTGACGCTCAGTGGAACGAAAACTCACGTTAAGGGATTTTGGTCATGAGATTA
TCAAAAAGGATCTTCACCTAGATCCTTTTAAATTAAAAATGAAGTTTTAAATCAATCTAAAGTATATATG
AGTAAACTTGGTCTGACAGTTACCAATGCTTAATCAGTGAGGCACCTATCTCAGCGATCTGTCTATTTCG
TTCATCCATAGTTGCCTGACTCCCCGTCGTGTAGATAACTACGATACGGGAGGGCTTACCATCTGGCCCC
AGTGCTGCAATGATACCGCGAGACCCACGCTCACCGGCTCCAGATTTATCAGCAATAAACCAGCCAGCCG
GAAGGGCCGAGCGCAGAAGTGGTCCTGCAACTTTATCCGCCTCCATCCAGTCTATTAATTGTTGCCGGGA
AGCTAGAGTAAGTAGTTCGCCAGTTAATAGTTTGCGCAACGTTGTTGCCATTGCTACAGGCATCGTGGTG
TCACGCTCGTCGTTTGGTATGGCTTCATTCAGCTCCGGTTCCCAACGATCAAGGCGAGTTACATGATCCC
CCATGTTGTGCAAAAAAGCGGTTAGCTCCTTCGGTCCTCCGATCGTTGTCAGAAGTAAGTTGGCCGCAGT
GTTATCACTCATGGTTATGGCAGCACTGCATAATTCTCTTACTGTCATGCCATCCGTAAGATGCTTTTCT
GTGACTGGTGAGTACTCAACCAAGTCATTCTGAGAATAGTGTATGCGGCGACCGAGTTGCTCTTGCCCGG
CGTCAATACGGGATAATACCGCGCCACATAGCAGAACTTTAAAAGTGCTCATCATTGGAAAACGTTCTTC
GGGGCGAAAACTCTCAAGGATCTTACCGCTGTTGAGATCCAGTTCGATGTAACCCACTCGTGCACCCAAC
TGATCTTCAGCATCTTTTACTTTCACCAGCGTTTCTGGGTGAGCAAAAACAGGAAGGCAAAATGCCGCAA
AAAAGGGAATAAGGGCGACACGGAAATGTTGAATACTCATACTCTTCCTTTTTCAATATTATTGAAGCAT
TTATCAGGGTTATTGTCTCATGAGCGGATACATATTTGAATGTATTTAGAAAAATAAACAAATAGGGGTT
CCGCGCACATTTCCCCGAAAAGTGCCACCTGGGTCCTTTTCATCACGTGCTATAAAAATAATTATAATTT
AAATTTTTTAATATAAATATATAAATTAAAAATAGAAAGTAAAAAAAGAAATTAAAGAAAAAATAGTTTT
TGTTTTCCGAAGATGTAAAAGACTCTAGGGGGATCGCCAACAAATACTACCTTTTATCTTGCTCTTCCTG
CTCTCAGGTATTAATGCCGAATTGTTTCATCTTGTCTGTGTAGAAGACCACACACGAAAATCCTGTGATT
TTACATTTTACTTATCGTTAATCGAATGTATATCTATTTAATCTGCTTTTCTTGTCTAATAAATATATAT
GTAAAGTACGCTTTTTGTTGAAATTTTTTAAACCTTTGTTTATTTTTTTTTCTTCATTCCGTAACTCTTC
TACCTTCTTTATTTACTTTCTAAAATCCAAATACAAAACATAAAAATAAATAAACACAGAGTAAATTCCC
AAATTATTCCATCATTAAAAGATACGAGGCGCGTGTAAGTTACAGGCAAGCGATCCGTCTAAGAAACCAT
TATTATCATGACATTAACCTATAAAAATAGGCGTATCACGAGGCCCTTTCGTC
Features (pLannotate 1.2.2; 19 found; start..end, strand, type, name):
    137..186     +  misc_feature   bom (fragment): basis of mobility region from pBR322
    324..471     +  promoter       TRP1 promoter: S. cerevisiae TRP1
    472..1146    +  CDS            TRP1: phosphoribosylanthranilate isomerase, required for tryptophan biosynthesis; S. cerevisiae TRP1; yeast auxotrophic marker
   1197..1248    +  misc_feature   bom (fragment): basis of mobility region from pBR322
   1276..1704    -  rep_origin     f1 ori (sequence partly withheld): f1 bacteriophage origin of replication; arrow indicates direction of (+) strand synthesis
   1708..1863    -  CDS            lacZα (fragment): LacZα fragment of β-galactosidase; lacZ fragment
   1871..1889    +  promoter       T7 promoter: promoter for bacteriophage T7 RNA polymerase
   2170..5082    +  CDS            HSH155: SF3B1_YEAST - Experimental evidence at protein level: Swiss-Prot protein existence level 1. Contacts pre-mRNA on both sides of the branch site early in spliceosome assembly. From Saccharomyces cerevisiae (strain ATCC 204508 / S288c) (Baker's yeast).
   5284..5337    +  CDS            ABZ2 (fragment): PABC_YEAST - Experimental evidence at protein level: Swiss-Prot protein existence level 1. Converts 4-amino-4-deoxychorismate into 4-aminobenzoate (PABA) and pyruvate. From Saccharomyces cerevisiae (strain ATCC 204508 / S288c) (Baker's yeast).
   5354..5372    -  promoter       T3 promoter: promoter for bacteriophage T3 RNA polymerase
   5417..5433    -  protein_bind   lac operator: The lac repressor binds to the lac operator to inhibit transcription in E. coli. This inhibition can be relieved by adding lactose or isopropyl-β-D-thiogalactopyranoside (IPTG). lac repressor encoded by lacI
   5441..5471    -  promoter       lac promoter: promoter for the E. coli lac operon
   5486..5507    -  protein_bind   CAP binding site: CAP binding activates transcription in the presence of cAMP. E. coli catabolite activator protein
   5520..5612    -  CDS            lacI (fragment): lac repressor; lacI; The lac repressor binds to the lac operator to inhibit transcription in E. coli. This inhibition can be relieved by adding lactose or isopropyl-β-D-thiogalactopyranoside (IPTG).
   5795..6383    -  rep_origin     ori: high-copy-number ColE1/pMB1/pBR322/pUC origin of replication
   6554..7414    -  CDS            AmpR: β-lactamase; bla; confers resistance to ampicillin, carbenicillin, and related antibiotics
   7415..7519    -  promoter       AmpR promoter: bla
   7556..8059    +  misc_feature   CEN/ARS: S. cerevisiae CEN6 centromere fused to an autonomously replicating sequence
   8127..35      +  CDS            rop (fragment) (across the origin): Rop protein, which maintains plasmids at low copy number; rop
