[The description below was written by a language model from this plasmid's Addgene catalogue record and pLannotate feature annotations shown in this document.]
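Description:
pRS414 Hsh155 E291D is a yeast–E. coli shuttle plasmid of about 8.1 kb, built on the pRS414 centromeric backbone and carrying a mutant allele of the Saccharomyces cerevisiae HSH155 gene (YMR288W). In bacteria it replicates from a high-copy ColE1/pUC-type origin and is selected through the β-lactamase (AmpR) gene. In yeast the CEN6/ARS element supports stable, low-copy maintenance and segregation, and the TRP1 marker with its own promoter allows selection in tryptophan auxotrophs. The backbone also retains an f1 origin for single-stranded DNA production, along with the interrupted lacZα region, lac promoter/operator and flanking T7 and T3 promoters of the pBluescript-derived polylinker.

The insert of roughly 3.4 kb was cloned between SacI and XhoI sites. It contains the full HSH155 coding sequence with the E291D substitution. HSH155 is the yeast orthologue of the spliceosomal protein SF3b1, which contacts pre-mRNA on both sides of the branch site early in spliceosome assembly. About 280 bp of unannotated sequence lies upstream of the open reading frame, and the downstream flank extends into a fragment of the ABZ2 gene. This suggests a genomic fragment with native flanking regulatory sequence, although the record does not explicitly name the promoter or terminator driving expression. No epitope tag or reporter is annotated.

The associated publication title indicates that the plasmid belongs to a study of SF3b1 mutations linked to myelodysplastic syndromes and their effect on the fidelity of branch site selection in yeast. The construct supplies the mutant Hsh155 protein in yeast cells for that kind of splicing analysis.
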