Addgene plasmid #87266: pRS414 Hsh155 E291D
Purpose: Encodes Hsh155 E291D for expression in yeast
Depositing lab: Aaron Hoskins. Depositing organization: University of Wisconsin, Madison. Publication: SF3b1 mutations associated with myelodysplastic syndromes alter the fidelity of branchsite selection in yeast. Carrocci TJ, Zoerner DM, Paulson JC, Hoskins AA. Nucleic Acids Res. 2017 Jan 6. pii: gkw1349. doi: 10.1093/nar/gkw1349. PubMed 28062854.
Backbone
  Vector backbone: pRS414
  Backbone manufacturer: ATCC
  Backbone size w/o insert (bp): 4788
  Total vector size (bp): 8124
  Vector type: Bacterial Expression, Yeast Expression
  Selectable markers: TRP1
Growth in bacteria
  Bacterial resistance: Ampicillin, 100 μg/mL
  Growth temperature: 37°C
  Growth strain: DH5alpha
  Copy number: Unknown
Gene/Insert
  Gene/Insert name: HSH155
  Species: S. cerevisiae (budding yeast)
  Insert size (bp): 3426
  Mutation: E291D
  GenBank ID: NP_014015.1
  Entrez Gene: HSH155 (a.k.a. YMR288W)
  Cloning method: Restriction Enzyme; 5′ cloning site SacI (not destroyed); 3′ cloning site XhoI (not destroyed)
  Sequencing primers: 5′ TGTAAAACGACGGCCAGT; 3′ CAGGAAACAGCTATGAC
Terms and licenses: Academic/Nonprofit Terms; Industry Terms: Not Available to Industry
How to cite: pRS414 Hsh155 E291D was a gift from Aaron Hoskins (Addgene plasmid # 87266 ; http://n2t.net/addgene:87266 ; RRID:Addgene_87266)
